Addgene plasmid #62654: pKDsgRNA-ack
Purpose: Arabinose inducible lambda red and anhydrotetracycline inducible sgRNA expression
Depositing lab: Kristala Prather. Depositing organization: Massachusetts Institute of Technology. Publication: The no-SCAR (Scarless Cas9 Assisted Recombineering) system for genome editing in Escherichia coli. Reisch CR, Prather KL. Sci Rep. 2015 Oct 14;5:15096. doi: 10.1038/srep15096. PubMed 26463009.
Backbone
  Vector backbone: pKD46
  Total vector size (bp): 6959
  Vector type: Bacterial Expression
Growth in bacteria
  Bacterial resistance: Spectinomycin, 50 μg/mL
  Growth temperature: 30°C
  Growth strain: DH5alpha
  Growth instructions: Grow 30 degrees with Spectinomycin (50 mg/L)
  Copy number: Low Copy
Gene/Insert
  Gene/Insert name: exo, beta, gam, sgRNA
Terms and licenses: Academic/Nonprofit Terms; Industry Terms: Not Available to Industry
How to cite: pKDsgRNA-ack was a gift from Kristala Prather (Addgene plasmid # 62654 ; http://n2t.net/addgene:62654 ; RRID:Addgene_62654)
