[The description below was written by a language model from this plasmid's Addgene catalogue record, the feature table of its GenBank file and pLannotate feature annotations shown in this document.]
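Description:
pKDsgRNA-ack is a low-copy bacterial expression plasmid built on the pKD46 backbone for genome editing in Escherichia coli, where it serves as a component of the no-SCAR (Scarless Cas9 Assisted Recombineering) system. It replicates from the pSC101 origin, which depends on the plasmid-encoded Rep101 protein. The GenBank annotation identifies this as the temperature-sensitive A56V variant, consistent with the recorded propagation at 30°C and allowing the plasmid to be cured at elevated temperature. Selection is by spectinomycin through the aadA aminoglycoside adenylyltransferase gene (which also confers streptomycin resistance), driven by an AmpR (bla) promoter.

The plasmid carries two independently inducible modules. In the first, araC and the divergent araBAD promoter place the lambda Red operon under arabinose control. Gam inhibits the host RecBCD nuclease, Exo resects double-stranded DNA to give 3' single-stranded tails, and Beta anneals single-stranded DNA to its complementary target. The operon ends at the lambda tL3 terminator. In the second, a promoter region containing tet operator sites sits upstream of a Streptococcus pyogenes Cas9 guide RNA scaffold, so sgRNA transcription is induced by anhydrotetracycline, with the rrnB T1 terminator downstream. The name suggests the spacer targets ack, though the record does not describe the target. No tetR or cas9 gene is annotated, so these are presumably supplied from elsewhere. The short Myc and 6xHis annotations after the scaffold appear to be untranslated remnants of a pBAD-type vector. The held GenBank record is 6,928 bp, while the depositor sequence is 6,959 bp and shows an additional AmpR promoter copy. The two are otherwise concordant.
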