LOCUS       Exported 6928 bp ds-DNA circular SYN 12-MAY-2021
DEFINITION  Arabinose inducible lambda red and anhydrotetracycline inducible
            sgRNA expression.
ACCESSION   .
VERSION     .
KEYWORDS    pKDsgRNA-ack
SOURCE      synthetic DNA construct
  ORGANISM  synthetic DNA construct
REFERENCE   1 (bases 1 to 6928)
  AUTHORS   Reisch CR, Prather KL
  TITLE     The no-SCAR (Scarless Cas9 Assisted Recombineering) system for
            genome editing in Escherichia coli.
  JOURNAL   Sci Rep. 2015 Oct 14;5:15096. doi: 10.1038/srep15096.
  PUBMED    26463009
REFERENCE   2 (bases 1 to 6928)
  AUTHORS   .
  TITLE     Direct Submission
  JOURNAL   Exported May 12, 2021 from SnapGene Server 1.1.58
            http://www.snapgene.com
FEATURES             Location/Qualifiers
     source          1..6928
                     /organism="synthetic DNA construct"
                     /mol_type="other DNA"
     CDS             complement(11..889)
                     /codon_start=1
                     /gene="araC"
                     /product="L-arabinose regulatory protein"
                     /label=araC
                     /translation="MAEAQNDPLLPGYSFNAHLVAGLTPIEANGYLDFFIDRPLGMKGY
                     ILNLTIRGQGVVKNQGREFVCRPGDILLFPPGEIHHYGRHPEAREWYHQWVYFRPRAYW
                     HEWLNWPSIFANTGFFRPDEAHQPHFSDLFGQIINAGQGEGRYSELLAINLLEQLLLRR
                     MEAINESLHPPMDNRVREACQYISDHLADSNFDIASVAQHVCLSPSRLSHLFRQQLGIS
                     VLSWREDQRISQAKLLLSTTRMPIATVGRNVGFDDQLYFSRVFKKCTGASPSEFRAGCE
                     EKVNDVAVKLS"
     promoter        916..1200
                     /gene="araBAD"
                     /label=araBAD promoter
                     /note="promoter of the L-arabinose operon of E. coli; the
                     araC regulatory gene is transcribed in the opposite
                     direction (Guzman et al., 1995)"
     primer_bind     1123..1142
                     /label=pBAD Forward
                     /note="For vectors with E. coli araBAD promoter, forward
                     primer"
     RBS             1227..1235
                     /label=Shine-Dalgarno sequence
                     /note="full consensus sequence for ribosome-binding sites
                     upstream of start codons in E. coli; complementary to a
                     region in the 3' end of the 16S rRNA (Chen et al., 1994)"
     CDS             1244..1660
                     /codon_start=1
                     /gene="gam"
                     /product="inhibitor of the host RecBCD nuclease in the
                     lambda Red system"
                     /label=Gam
                     /note="protects the double-stranded DNA substrate for
                     recombination"
                     /translation="MDINTETEIKQKHSLTPFPVFLISPAFRGRYFHSYFRSSAMNAYY
                     IQDRLEAQSWARHYQQLAREEKEAELADDMEKGLPQHLFESLCIDHLQRHGASKKSITR
                     AFDDDVEFQERMAEHIRYMVETIAHHQVDIDSEV"
     CDS             1666..2451
                     /codon_start=1
                     /gene="bet"
                     /product="single-stranded DNA binding recombinase in the
                     lambda Red system"
                     /label=Beta
                     /note="mediates pairing of a single-stranded DNA with a
                     complementary target"
                     /translation="MSTALATLAGKLAERVGMDSVDPQELITTLRQTAFKGDASDAQFI
                     ALLIVANQYGLNPWTKEIYAFPDKQNGIVPVVGVDGWSRIINENQQFDGMDFEQDNESC
                     TCRIYRKDRNHPICVTEWMDECRREPFKTREGREITGPWQSHPKRMLRHKAMIQCARLA
                     FGFAGIYDKDEAERIVENTAYTAERQPERDITPVNDETMQEINTLLIALDKTWDDDLLP
                     LCSQIFRRDIRASSELTQAEAVKALGFLKQKAAEQKVAA"
     CDS             2448..3128
                     /codon_start=1
                     /gene="exo"
                     /product="5' to 3' double-stranded DNA exonuclease in the
                     lambda Red system"
                     /label=Exo
                     /note="creates 3' single-stranded DNA tails"
                     /translation="MTPDIILQRTGIDVRAVEQGDDAWHKLRLGVITASEVHNVIAKPR
                     SGKKWPDMKMSYFHTLLAEVCTGVAPEVNAKALAWGKQYENDARTLFEFTSGVNVTESP
                     IIYRDESMRTACSPDGLCSDGNGLELKCPFTSRDFMKFRLGGFEAIKSAYMAQVQYSMW
                     VTRKNAWYFANYDPRMKREGLHYVVIERDEKYMASFDEIVPEFIEKMDEALAEIGFVFG
                     EQWR"
     terminator      3129..3373
                     /label=-lambda tL3 terminator
                     /note="transcription terminator tL3 from phage lambda"
     CDS             complement(3496..4446)
                     /codon_start=1
                     /gene="rep101 encoding an A56V mutation"
                     /product="temperature-sensitive version of the RepA protein
                     needed for replication with the pSC101 origin (Armstrong et
                     al., 1984)"
                     /label=Rep101(Ts)
                     /translation="MSELVVFKANELAISRYDLTEHETKLILCCVALLNPTIENPTRKE
                     RTVSFTYNQYVQMMNISRENAYGVLAKATRELMTRTVEIRNPLVKGFEIFQWTNYAKFS
                     SEKLELVFSEEILPYLFQLKKFIKYNLEHVKSFENKYSMRIYEWLLKELTQKKTHKANI
                     EISLDEFKFMLMLENNYHEFKRLNQWVLKPISKDLNTYSNMKLVVDKRGRPTDTLIFQV
                     ELDRQMDLVTELENNQIKMNGDKIPTTITSDSYLHNGLRKTLHDALTAKIQLTSFEAKF
                     LSDMQSKYDLNGSFSWLTQKQRTTLENILAKYGRI"
     rep_origin      4494..4716
                     /label=pSC101 ori
                     /note="low-copy replication origin that requires the Rep101
                     protein"
     protein_bind    5282..5300
                     /gene="tetO"
                     /label=tet operator
                     /bound_moiety="tetracycline repressor TetR"
                     /note="bacterial operator O2 for the tetR and tetA genes"
     protein_bind    5307..5325
                     /gene="tetO"
                     /label=tet operator
                     /bound_moiety="tetracycline repressor TetR"
                     /note="bacterial operator O2 for the tetR and tetA genes"
     misc_RNA        5356..5431
                     /label=gRNA scaffold
                     /note="guide RNA scaffold for the Streptococcus pyogenes
                     CRISPR/Cas9 system"
     CDS             5452..5481
                     /codon_start=1
                     /product="Myc (human c-Myc proto-oncogene) epitope tag"
                     /label=Myc
                     /translation="EQKLISEEDL"
     CDS             5497..5514
                     /codon_start=1
                     /product="6xHis affinity tag"
                     /label=6xHis
                     /translation="HHHHHH"
     primer_bind     complement(5570..5587)
                     /label=pBAD Reverse
                     /note="For vectors with E. coli araBAD promoter, reverse
                     primer"
     terminator      5740..5786
                     /label=rrnB T1 terminator
                     /note="transcription terminator T1 from the E. coli rrnB
                     gene"
     CDS             complement(5925..6716)
                     /codon_start=1
                     /gene="aadA"
                     /product="aminoglycoside adenylyltransferase (Murphy,
                     1985)"
                     /label=SmR
                     /note="confers resistance to spectinomycin and
                     streptomycin"
                     /translation="MREAVIAEVSTQLSEVVGVIERHLEPTLLAVHLYGSAVDGGLKPH
                     SDIDLLVTVTVRLDETTRRALINDLLETSASPGESEILRAVEVTIVVHDDIIPWRYPAK
                     RELQFGEWQRNDILAGIFEPATIDIDLAILLTKAREHSVALVGPAAEELFDPVPEQDLF
                     EALNETLTLWNSPPDWAGDERNVVLTLSRIWYSAVTGKIAPKDVAADWAMERLPAQYQP
                     VILEARQAYLGQEEDRLASRADQLEEFVHYVKGEITKVVGK"
     promoter        complement(6717..6808)
                     /gene="bla"
                     /label=AmpR promoter
ORIGIN
        1 catcgattta ttatgacaac ttgacggcta catcattcac tttttcttca caaccggcac
       61 ggaactcgct cgggctggcc ccggtgcatt ttttaaatac ccgcgagaag tagagttgat
      121 cgtcaaaacc aacattgcga ccgacggtgg cgataggcat ccgggtggtg ctcaaaagca
      181 gcttcgcctg gctgatacgt tggtcctcgc gccagcttaa gacgctaatc cctaactgct
      241 ggcggaaaag atgtgacaga cgcgacggcg acaagcaaac atgctgtgcg acgctggcga
      301 tatcaaaatt gctgtctgcc aggtgatcgc tgatgtactg acaagcctcg cgtacccgat
      361 tatccatcgg tggatggagc gactcgttaa tcgcttccat gcgccgcagt aacaattgct
      421 caagcagatt tatcgccagc agctccgaat agcgcccttc cccttgcccg gcgttaatga
      481 tttgcccaaa caggtcgctg aaatgcggct ggtgcgcttc atccgggcga aagaaccccg
      541 tattggcaaa tattgacggc cagttaagcc attcatgcca gtaggcgcgc ggacgaaagt
      601 aaacccactg gtgataccat tcgcgagcct ccggatgacg accgtagtga tgaatctctc
      661 ctggcgggaa cagcaaaata tcacccggtc ggcaaacaaa ttctcgtccc tgatttttca
      721 ccaccccctg accgcgaatg gtgagattga gaatataacc tttcattccc agcggtcggt
      781 cgataaaaaa atcgagataa ccgttggcct caatcggcgt taaacccgcc accagatggg
      841 cattaaacga gtatcccggc agcaggggat cattttgcgc ttcagccata cttttcatac
      901 tcccgccatt cagagaagaa accaattgtc catattgcat cagacattgc cgtcactgcg
      961 tcttttactg gctcttctcg ctaaccaaac cggtaacccc gcttattaaa agcattctgt
     1021 aacaaagcgg gaccaaagcc atgacaaaaa cgcgtaacaa aagtgtctat aatcacggca
     1081 gaaaagtcca cattgattat ttgcacggcg tcacactttg ctatgccata gcatttttat
     1141 ccataagatt agcggatcct acctgacgct ttttatcgca actctctact gtttctccat
     1201 acccgttttt ttgggaattc gagctctaag gaggttataa aaaatggata ttaatactga
     1261 aactgagatc aagcaaaagc attcactaac cccctttcct gttttcctaa tcagcccggc
     1321 atttcgcggg cgatattttc acagctattt caggagttca gccatgaacg cttattacat
     1381 tcaggatcgt cttgaggctc agagctgggc gcgtcactac cagcagctcg cccgtgaaga
     1441 gaaagaggca gaactggcag acgacatgga aaaaggcctg ccccagcacc tgtttgaatc
     1501 gctatgcatc gatcatttgc aacgccacgg ggccagcaaa aaatccatta cccgtgcgtt
     1561 tgatgacgat gttgagtttc aggagcgcat ggcagaacac atccggtaca tggttgaaac
     1621 cattgctcac caccaggttg atattgattc agaggtataa aacgaatgag tactgcactc
     1681 gcaacgctgg ctgggaagct ggctgaacgt gtcggcatgg attctgtcga cccacaggaa
     1741 ctgatcacca ctcttcgcca gacggcattt aaaggtgatg ccagcgatgc gcagttcatc
     1801 gcattactga tcgttgccaa ccagtacggc cttaatccgt ggacgaaaga aatttacgcc
     1861 tttcctgata agcagaatgg catcgttccg gtggtgggcg ttgatggctg gtcccgcatc
     1921 atcaatgaaa accagcagtt tgatggcatg gactttgagc aggacaatga atcctgtaca
     1981 tgccggattt accgcaagga ccgtaatcat ccgatctgcg ttaccgaatg gatggatgaa
     2041 tgccgccgcg aaccattcaa aactcgcgaa ggcagagaaa tcacggggcc gtggcagtcg
     2101 catcccaaac ggatgttacg tcataaagcc atgattcagt gtgcccgtct ggccttcgga
     2161 tttgctggta tctatgacaa ggatgaagcc gagcgcattg tcgaaaatac tgcatacact
     2221 gcagaacgtc agccggaacg cgacatcact ccggttaacg atgaaaccat gcaggagatt
     2281 aacactctgc tgatcgccct ggataaaaca tgggatgacg acttattgcc gctctgttcc
     2341 cagatatttc gccgcgacat tcgtgcatcg tcagaactga cacaggccga agcagtaaaa
     2401 gctcttggat tcctgaaaca gaaagccgca gagcagaagg tggcagcatg acaccggaca
     2461 ttatcctgca gcgtaccggg atcgatgtga gagctgtcga acagggggat gatgcgtggc
     2521 acaaattacg gctcggcgtc atcaccgctt cagaagttca caacgtgata gcaaaacccc
     2581 gctccggaaa gaagtggcct gacatgaaaa tgtcctactt ccacaccctg cttgctgagg
     2641 tttgcaccgg tgtggctccg gaagttaacg ctaaagcact ggcctgggga aaacagtacg
     2701 agaacgacgc cagaaccctg tttgaattca cttccggcgt gaatgttact gaatccccga
     2761 tcatctatcg cgacgaaagt atgcgtaccg cctgctctcc cgatggttta tgcagtgacg
     2821 gcaacggcct tgaactgaaa tgcccgttta cctcccggga tttcatgaag ttccggctcg
     2881 gtggtttcga ggccataaag tcagcttaca tggcccaggt gcagtacagc atgtgggtga
     2941 cgcgaaaaaa tgcctggtac tttgccaact atgacccgcg tatgaagcgt gaaggcctgc
     3001 attatgtcgt gattgagcgg gatgaaaagt acatggcgag ttttgacgag atcgtgccgg
     3061 agttcatcga aaaaatggac gaggcactgg ctgaaattgg ttttgtattt ggggagcaat
     3121 ggcgatgacg catcctcacg ataatatccg ggtaggcgca atcactttcg tctactccgt
     3181 tacaaagcga ggctgggtat ttcccggcct ttctgttatc cgaaatccac tgaaagcaca
     3241 gcggctggct gaggagataa ataataaacg aggggctgta tgcacaaagc atcttctgtt
     3301 gagttaagaa cgagtatcga gatggcacat agccttgctc aaattggaat caggtttgtg
     3361 ccaataccag tagaaacaga cgaagaatcc atgggtatgg acagttttcc ctttgatatg
     3421 taacggtgaa cagttgttct acttttgttt gttagtcttg atgcttcact gatagataca
     3481 agagccataa gaacctcaga tccttccgta tttagccagt atgttctcta gtgtggttcg
     3541 ttgtttttgc gtgagccatg agaacgaacc attgagatca tacttacttt gcatgtcact
     3601 caaaaatttt gcctcaaaac tggtgagctg aatttttgca gttaaagcat cgtgtagtgt
     3661 ttttcttagt ccgttatgta ggtaggaatc tgatgtaatg gttgttggta ttttgtcacc
     3721 attcattttt atctggttgt tctcaagttc ggttacgaga tccatttgtc tatctagttc
     3781 aacttggaaa atcaacgtat cagtcgggcg gcctcgctta tcaaccacca atttcatatt
     3841 gctgtaagtg tttaaatctt tacttattgg tttcaaaacc cattggttaa gccttttaaa
     3901 ctcatggtag ttattttcaa gcattaacat gaacttaaat tcatcaaggc taatctctat
     3961 atttgccttg tgagttttct tttgtgttag ttcttttaat aaccactcat aaatcctcat
     4021 agagtatttg ttttcaaaag acttaacatg ttccagatta tattttatga atttttttaa
     4081 ctggaaaaga taaggcaata tctcttcact aaaaactaat tctaattttt cgcttgagaa
     4141 cttggcatag tttgtccact ggaaaatctc aaagccttta accaaaggat tcctgatttc
     4201 cacagttctc gtcatcagct ctctggttgc tttagctaat acaccataag cattttccct
     4261 actgatgttc atcatctgaa cgtattggtt ataagtgaac gataccgtcc gttctttcct
     4321 tgtagggttt tcaatcgtgg ggttgagtag tgccacacag cataaaatta gcttggtttc
     4381 atgctccgtt aagtcatagc gactaatcgc tagttcattt gctttgaaaa caactaattc
     4441 agacatacat ctcaattggt ctaggtgatt ttaatcacta taccaattga gatgggctag
     4501 tcaatgataa ttactagtcc ttttcctttg agttgtgggt atctgtaaat tctgctagac
     4561 ctttgctgga aaacttgtaa attctgctag accctctgta aattccgcta gacctttgtg
     4621 tgtttttttt gtttatattc aagtggttat aatttataga ataaagaaag aataaaaaaa
     4681 gataaaaaga atagatccca gccctgtgta taactcacta ctttagtcag ttccgcagta
     4741 ttacaaaagg atgtcgcaaa cgctgtttgc tcctctacaa aacagacctt aaaaccctaa
     4801 aggcttaagt agcaccctcg caagctcggt tgcggccgca atcgggcaaa tcgctgaata
     4861 ttccttttgt ctccgaccat caggcacctg agtcgctgtc tttttcgtga cattcagttc
     4921 gctgcgctca cggctctggc agtgaatggg ggtaaatggc actacaggcg ccttttatgg
     4981 attcatgcaa ggaaactacc cataatacaa gaaaagcccg tcacgggctt ctcagggcgt
     5041 tttatggcgg gtctgctatg tggtgctatc tgactttttg ctgttcagca gttcctgccc
     5101 tctgattttc cagtctgacc acttcggatt atcccgtgac aggtcattca gactggctaa
     5161 tgcacccagt aaggcagcgg tatcatcaac ggggtctgac gctcagtgga acgaaaactc
     5221 acgttaaggg attttggtca tgagattatc agctttcgct aaggatgatt tctggaattc
     5281 ttccctatca gtgatagaga ttgacatccc tatcagtgat agagatactg agcacaataa
     5341 acaggaagcg gctttgtttt agagctagaa atagcaagtt aaaataaggc tagtccgtta
     5401 tcaacttgaa aaagtggcac cgagtcggtg ctttttttga agcttgggcc cgaacaaaaa
     5461 ctcatctcag aagaggatct gaatagcgcc gtcgaccatc atcatcatca tcattgagtt
     5521 taaacggtct ccagcttggc tgttttggcg gatgagagaa gattttcagc ctgatacaga
     5581 ttaaatcaga acgcagaagc ggtctgataa aacagaattt gcctggcggc agtagcgcgg
     5641 tggtcccacc tgaccccatg ccgaactcag aagtgaaacg ccgtagcgcc gatggtagtg
     5701 tggggtctcc ccatgcgaga gtagggaact gccaggcatc aaataaaacg aaaggctcag
     5761 tcgaaagact gggcctttcg ttttatctgt tgtttgtcgg tgaactggat ccttactcga
     5821 gtctagactg caggcggatc ttcacctaga tccttttaaa ttaaaaatga agttttaaat
     5881 caatctaaag tatatatgag taaacttggt ctgctgacag gacattattt gccgactacc
     5941 ttggtgatct cgcctttcac gtagtggaca aattcttcca actgatctgc gcgcgaggcc
     6001 aagcgatctt cttcttgtcc aagataagcc tgtctagctt caagtatgac gggctgatac
     6061 tgggccggca ggcgctccat tgcccagtcg gcagcgacat ccttcggcgc gattttgccg
     6121 gttactgcgc tgtaccaaat gcgggacaac gtaagcacta catttcgctc atcgccagcc
     6181 cagtcgggcg gcgagttcca tagcgttaag gtttcattta gcgcctcaaa tagatcctgt
     6241 tcaggaaccg gatcaaagag ttcctccgcc gctggaccta ccaaggcaac gctatgttct
     6301 cttgcttttg tcagcaagat agccagatca atgtcgatcg tggctggctc gaagatacct
     6361 gcaagaatgt cattgcgctg ccattctcca aattgcagtt cgcgcttagc tggataacgc
     6421 cacggaatga tgtcgtcgtg cacaacaatg gtgacttcta cagcgcggag aatctcgctc
     6481 tctccagggg aagccgaagt ttccaaaagg tcgttgatca aagctcgccg cgttgtttca
     6541 tcaagcctta cggtcaccgt aaccagcaaa tcaatatcac tgtgtggctt caggccgcca
     6601 tccactgcgg agccgtacaa atgtacggcc agcaacgtcg gttcgagatg gcgctcgatg
     6661 acgccaacta cctctgatag ttgagtcgat acttcggcga tcaccgcttc cctcatactc
     6721 ttcctttttc aatattattg aagcatttat cagggttatt gtctcatgag cggatacata
     6781 tttgaatgta tttagaaaaa taaacaaata gctagctcac tcggtcgcta ccagggttat
     6841 tgtctcatga gcggatacat atttgaatgt atttagaaaa ataaacaaat aggggttccg
     6901 cgcacatttc cccgaaaagt gccacctg
//
