Features (pLannotate 1.2.2; 18 found; start..end, strand, type, name):
     11..889     -  CDS            araC: L-arabinose regulatory protein; araC
    916..1200    +  promoter       araBAD promoter: araBAD; promoter of the L-arabinose operon of E. coli; the araC regulatory gene is transcribed in the opposite direction (Guzman et al., 1995)
   1244..1660    +  CDS            Gam: inhibitor of the host RecBCD nuclease in the λ Red system; gam; protects the double-stranded DNA substrate for recombination
   1666..2451    +  CDS            Beta: single-stranded DNA binding recombinase in the λ Red system; bet; mediates pairing of a single-stranded DNA with a complementary target
   2448..3128    +  CDS            Exo: 5' to 3' double-stranded DNA exonuclease in the λ Red system; exo; creates 3' single-stranded DNA tails
   3129..3373    +  terminator     λ tL3 terminator: transcription terminator tL3 from phage λ
   3496..4446    -  CDS            Rep101: RepA protein needed for replication with the pSC101 origin; rep101
   4494..4716    -  rep_origin     pSC101 ori: low-copy replication origin that requires the Rep101 protein
   5251..5272    -  terminator     bacterial terminator (fragment): putative bacterial transcription terminator
   5282..5300    +  protein_bind   tet operator: tetO; bacterial operator O2 for the tetR and tetA genes tetracycline repressor TetR
   5306..5325    +  promoter       H1-2O2 promoter (fragment): doxycycline-inducible variant of the human H1 RNA promoter (Henriksen et al., 2007)
   5356..5431    +  misc_RNA       gRNA scaffold: guide RNA scaffold for the Streptococcus pyogenes CRISPR/Cas9 system
   5497..5514    +  CDS            capTEV™ (fragment): composite tag for in vivo biotinylation, TEV protease cleavage, and 6xHis tagging
   5621..5736    +  ncRNA          5S rRNA: Accession: RF00001 - 5S ribosomal RNA
   5740..5786    +  terminator     rrnB T1 terminator: transcription terminator T1 from the E. coli rrnB gene
   5922..6713    -  CDS            SmR: aminoglycoside adenylyltransferase (Murphy, 1985); aadA; confers resistance to spectinomycin and streptomycin
   6714..6805    -  promoter       AmpR promoter: bla
   6829..6933    -  promoter       AmpR promoter: bla
>Addgene plasmid #62654 | pKDsgRNA-ack | depositor full sequence | sequence record 127293 | pKDsgRNA-ack sequence 6959 bps
CATCGATTTATTATGACAACTTGACGGCTACATCATTCACTTTTTCTTCACAACCGGCACGGAACTCGCT
CGGGCTGGCCCCGGTGCATTTTTTAAATACCCGCGAGAAATAGAGTTGATCGTCAAAACCAACATTGCGA
CCGACGGTGGCGATAGGCATCCGGGTGGTGCTCAAAAGCAGCTTCGCCTGGCTGATACGTTGGTCCTCGC
GCCAGCTTAAGACGCTAATCCCTAACTGCTGGCGGAAAAGATGTGACAGACGCGACGGCGACAAGCAAAC
ATGCTGTGCGACGCTGGCGATATCAAAATTGCTGTCTGCCAGGTGATCGCTGATGTACTGACAAGCCTCG
CGTACCCGATTATCCATCGGTGGATGGAGCGACTCGTTAATCGCTTCCATGCGCCGCAGTAACAATTGCT
CAAGCAGATTTATCGCCAGCAGCTCCGAATAGCGCCCTTCCCCTTGCCCGGCGTTAATGATTTGCCCAAA
CAGGTCGCTGAAATGCGGCTGGTGCGCTTCATCCGGGCGAAAGAACCCCGTATTGGCAAATATTGACGGC
CAGTTAAGCCATTCATGCCAGTAGGCGCGCGGACGAAAGTAAACCCACTGGTGATACCATTCGCGAGCCT
CCGGATGACGACCGTAGTGATGAATCTCTCCTGGCGGGAACAGCAAAATATCACCCGGTCGGCAAACAAA
TTCTCGTCCCTGATTTTTCACCACCCCCTGACCGCGAATGGTGAGATTGAGAATATAACCTTTCATTCCC
AGCGGTCGGTCGATAAAAAAATCGAGATAACCGTTGGCCTCAATCGGCGTTAAACCCGCCACCAGATGGG
CATTAAACGAGTATCCCGGCAGCAGGGGATCATTTTGCGCTTCAGCCATACTTTTCATACTCCCGCCATT
CAGAGAAGAAACCAATTGTCCATATTGCATCAGACATTGCCGTCACTGCGTCTTTTACTGGCTCTTCTCG
CTAACCAAACCGGTAACCCCGCTTATTAAAAGCATTCTGTAACAAAGCGGGACCAAAGCCATGACAAAAA
CGCGTAACAAAAGTGTCTATAATCACGGCAGAAAAGTCCACATTGATTATTTGCACGGCGTCACACTTTG
CTATGCCATAGCATTTTTATCCATAAGATTAGCGGATCCTACCTGACGCTTTTTATCGCAACTCTCTACT
GTTTCTCCATACCCGTTTTTTTGGGAATTCGAGCTCTAAGGAGGTTATAAAAAATGGATATTAATACTGA
AACTGAGATCAAGCAAAAGCATTCACTAACCCCCTTTCCTGTTTTCCTAATCAGCCCGGCATTTCGCGGG
CGATATTTTCACAGCTATTTCAGGAGTTCAGCCATGAACGCTTATTACATTCAGGATCGTCTTGAGGCTC
AGAGCTGGGCGCGTCACTACCAGCAGCTCGCCCGTGAAGAGAAAGAGGCAGAACTGGCAGACGACATGGA
AAAAGGCCTGCCCCAGCACCTGTTTGAATCGCTATGCATCGATCATTTGCAACGCCACGGGGCCAGCAAA
AAATCCATTACCCGTGCGTTTGATGACGATGTTGAGTTTCAGGAGCGCATGGCAGAACACATCCGGTACA
TGGTTGAAACCATTGCTCACCACCAGGTTGATATTGATTCAGAGGTATAAAACGAATGAGTACTGCACTC
GCAACGCTGGCTGGGAAGCTGGCTGAACGTGTCGGCATGGATTCTGTCGACCCACAGGAACTGATCACCA
CTCTTCGCCAGACGGCATTTAAAGGTGATGCCAGCGATGCGCAGTTCATCGCATTACTGATCGTTGCCAA
CCAGTACGGCCTTAATCCGTGGACGAAAGAAATTTACGCCTTTCCTGATAAGCAGAATGGCATCGTTCCG
GTGGTGGGCGTTGATGGCTGGTCCCGCATCATCAATGAAAACCAGCAGTTTGATGGCATGGACTTTGAGC
AGGACAATGAATCCTGTACATGCCGGATTTACCGCAAGGACCGTAATCATCCGATCTGCGTTACCGAATG
GATGGATGAATGCCGCCGCGAACCATTCAAAACTCGCGAAGGCAGAGAAATCACGGGGCCGTGGCAGTCG
CATCCCAAACGGATGTTACGTCATAAAGCCATGATTCAGTGTGCCCGTCTGGCCTTCGGATTTGCTGGTA
TCTATGACAAGGATGAAGCCGAGCGCATTGTCGAAAATACTGCATACACTGCAGAACGTCAGCCGGAACG
CGACATCACTCCGGTTAACGATGAAACCATGCAGGAGATTAACACTCTGCTGATCGCCCTGGATAAAACA
TGGGATGACGACTTATTGCCGCTCTGTTCCCAGATATTTCGCCGCGACATTCGTGCATCGTCAGAACTGA
CACAGGCCGAAGCAGTAAAAGCTCTTGGATTCCTGAAACAGAAAGCCGCAGAGCAGAAGGTGGCAGCATG
ACACCGGACATTATCCTGCAGCGTACCGGGATCGATGTGAGAGCTGTCGAACAGGGGGATGATGCGTGGC
ACAAATTACGGCTCGGCGTCATCACCGCTTCAGAAGTTCACAACGTGATAGCAAAACCCCGCTCCGGAAA
GAAGTGGCCTGACATGAAAATGTCCTACTTCCACACCCTGCTTGCTGAGGTTTGCACCGGTGTGGCTCCG
GAAGTTAACGCTAAAGCACTGGCCTGGGGAAAACAGTACGAGAACGACGCCAGAACCCTGTTTGAATTCA
CTTCCGGCGTGAATGTTACTGAATCCCCGATCATCTATCGCGACGAAAGTATGCGTACCGCCTGCTCTCC
CGATGGTTTATGCAGTGACGGCAACGGCCTTGAACTGAAATGCCCGTTTACCTCCCGGGATTTCATGAAG
TTCCGGCTCGGTGGTTTCGAGGCCATAAAGTCAGCTTACATGGCCCAGGTGCAGTACAGCATGTGGGTGA
CGCGAAAAAATGCCTGGTACTTTGCCAACTATGACCCGCGTATGAAGCGTGAAGGCCTGCATTATGTCGT
GATTGAGCGGGATGAAAAGTACATGGCGAGTTTTGACGAGATCGTGCCGGAGTTCATCGAAAAAATGGAC
GAGGCACTGGCTGAAATTGGTTTTGTATTTGGGGAGCAATGGCGATGACGCATCCTCACGATAATATCCG
GGTAGGCGCAATCACTTTCGTCTACTCCGTTACAAAGCGAGGCTGGGTATTTCCCGGCCTTTCTGTTATC
CGAAATCCACTGAAAGCACAGCGGCTGGCTGAGGAGATAAATAATAAACGAGGGGCTGTATGCACAAAGC
ATCTTCTGTTGAGTTAAGAACGAGTATCGAGATGGCACATAGCCTTGCTCAAATTGGAATCAGGTTTGTG
CCAATACCAGTAGAAACAGACGAAGAATCCATGGGTATGGACAGTTTTCCCTTTGATATGTAACGGTGAA
CAGTTGTTCTACTTTTGTTTGTTAGTCTTGATGCTTCACTGATAGATACAAGAGCCATAAGAACCTCAGA
TCCTTCCGTATTTAGCCAGTATGTTCTCTAGTGTGGTTCGTTGTTTTTGCGTGAGCCATGAGAACGAACC
ATTGAGATCATACTTACTTTGCATGTCACTCAAAAATTTTGCCTCAAAACTGGTGAGCTGAATTTTTGCA
GTTAAAGCATCGTGTAGTGTTTTTCTTAGTCCGTTACGTAGGTAGGAATCTGATGTAATGGTTGTTGGTA
TTTTGTCACCATTCATTTTTATCTGGTTGTTCTCAAGTTCGGTTACGAGATCCATTTGTCTATCTAGTTC
AACTTGGAAAATCAACGTATCAGTCGGGCGGCCTCGCTTATCAACCACCAATTTCATATTGCTGTAAGTG
TTTAAATCTTTACTTATTGGTTTCAAAACCCATTGGTTAAGCCTTTTAAACTCATGGTAGTTATTTTCAA
GCATTAACATGAACTTAAATTCATCAAGGCTAATCTCTATATTTGCCTTGTGAGTTTTCTTTTGTGTTAG
TTCTTTTAATAACCACTCATAAATCCTCATAGAGTATTTGTTTTCAAAAGACTTAACATGTTCCAGATTA
TATTTTATGAATTTTTTTAACTGGAAAAGATAAGGCAATATCTCTTCACTAAAAACTAATTCTAATTTTT
CGCTTGAGAACTTGGCATAGTTTGTCCACTGGAAAATCTCAAAGCCTTTAACCAAAGGATTCCTGATTTC
CACAGTTCTCGTCATCAGCTCTCTGGTTGCTTTAGCTAATACACCATAAGCATTTTCCCTACTGATGTTC
ATCATCTGAGCGTATTGGTTATAAGTGAACGATACCGTCCGTTCTTTCCTTGTAGGGTTTTCAATCGTGG
GGTTGAGTAGTGCCACACAGCATAAAATTAGCTTGGTTTCATGCTCCGTTAAGTCATAGCGACTAATCGC
TAGTTCATTTGCTTTGAAAACAACTAATTCAGACATACATCTCAATTGGTCTAGGTGATTTTAATCACTA
TACCAATTGAGATGGGCTAGTCAATGATAATTACTAGTCCTTTTCCTTTGAGTTGTGGGTATCTGTAAAT
TCTGCTAGACCTTTGCTGGAAAACTTGTAAATTCTGCTAGACCCTCTGTAAATTCCGCTAGACCTTTGTG
TGTTTTTTTTGTTTATATTCAAGTGGTTATAATTTATAGAATAAAGAAAGAATAAAAAAAGATAAAAAGA
ATAGATCCCAGCCCTGTGTATAACTCACTACTTTAGTCAGTTCCGCAGTATTACAAAAGGATGTCGCAAA
CGCTGTTTGCTCCTCTACAAAACAGACCTTAAAACCCTAAAGGCTTAAGTAGCACCCTCGCAAGCTCGGT
TGCGGCCGCAATCGGGCAAATCGCTGAATATTCCTTTTGTCTCCGACCATCAGGCACCTGAGTCGCTGTC
TTTTTCGTGACATTCAGTTCGCTGCGCTCACGGCTCTGGCAGTGAATGGGGGTAAATGGCACTACAGGCG
CCTTTTATGGATTCATGCAAGGAAACTACCCATAATACAAGAAAAGCCCGTCACGGGCTTCTCAGGGCGT
TTTATGGCGGGTCTGCTATGTGGTGCTATCTGACTTTTTGCTGTTCAGCAGTTCCTGCCCTCTGATTTTC
CAGTCTGACCACTTCGGATTATCCCGTGACAGGTCATTCAGACTGGCTAATGCACCCAGTAAGGCAGCGG
TATCATCAACGGGGTCTGACGCTCAGTGGAACGAAAACTCACGTTAAGGGATTTTGGTCATGAGATTATC
AGCTTTCGCTAAGGATGATTTCTGGAATTCTTCCCTATCAGTGATAGAGATTGACATCCCTATCAGTGAT
AGAGATACTGAGCACAATAAACAGGAAGCGGCTTTGTTTTAGAGCTAGAAATAGCAAGTTAAAATAAGGC
TAGTCCGTTATCAACTTGAAAAAGTGGCACCGAGTCGGTGCTTTTTTTGAAGCTTGGGCCCGAACAAAAA
CTCATCTCAGAAGAGGATCTGAATAGCGCCGTCGACCATCATCATCATCATCATTGAGTTTAAACGGTCT
CCAGCTTGGCTGTTTTGGCGGATGAGAGAAGATTTTCAGCCTGATACAGATTAAATCAGAACGCAGAAGC
GGTCTGATAAAACAGAATTTGCCTGGCGGCAGTAGCGCGGTGGTCCCACCTGACCCCATGCCGAACTCAG
AAGTGAAACGCCGTAGCGCCGATGGTAGTGTGGGGTCTCCCCATGCGAGAGTAGGGAACTGCCAGGCATC
AAATAAAACGAAAGGCTCAGTCGAAAGACTGGGCCTTTCGTTTTATCTGTTGTTTGTCGGTGAACTGGAT
CCTTACTCGAGTCTAGACTGCAGGCGGATCTTCACCTAGATCCTTTTAAATTAAAAATGAAGTTTTAAAT
CAATCTAAAGTATATATGAGTAAACTTGGTCTGACAGGACATTATTTGCCGACTACCTTGGTGATCTCGC
CTTTCACGTAGTGGACAAATTCTTCCAACTGATCTGCGCGCGAGGCCAAGCGATCTTCTTCTTGTCCAAG
ATAAGCCTGTCTAGCTTCAAGTATGACGGGCTGATACTGGGCCGGCAGGCGCTCCATTGCCCAGTCGGCA
GCGACATCCTTCGGCGCGATTTTGCCGGTTACTGCGCTGTACCAAATGCGGGACAACGTAAGCACTACAT
TTCGCTCATCGCCAGCCCAGTCGGGCGGCGAGTTCCATAGCGTTAAGGTTTCATTTAGCGCCTCAAATAG
ATCCTGTTCAGGAACCGGATCAAAGAGTTCCTCCGCCGCTGGACCTACCAAGGCAACGCTATGTTCTCTT
GCTTTTGTCAGCAAGATAGCCAGATCAATGTCGATCGTGGCTGGCTCGAAGATACCTGCAAGAATGTCAT
TGCGCTGCCATTCTCCAAATTGCAGTTCGCGCTTAGCTGGATAACGCCACGGAATGATGTCGTCGTGCAC
AACAATGGTGACTTCTACAGCGCGGAGAATCTCGCTCTCTCCAGGGGAAGCCGAAGTTTCCAAAAGGTCG
TTGATCAAAGCTCGCCGCGTTGTTTCATCAAGCCTTACGGTCACCGTAACCAGCAAATCAATATCACTGT
GTGGCTTCAGGCCGCCATCCACTGCGGAGCCGTACAAATGTACGGCCAGCAACGTCGGTTCGAGATGGCG
CTCGATGACGCCAACTACCTCTGATAGTTGAGTCGATACTTCGGCGATCACCGCTTCCCTCATACTCTTC
CTTTTTCAATATTATTGAAGCATTTATCAGGGTTATTGTCTCATGAGCGGATACATATTTGAATGTATTT
AGAAAAATAAACAAATAGCTAGCTCACTCGGTCGCTACACTCTTCCTTTTTCAATATTATTGAAGCATTT
ATCAGGGTTATTGTCTCATGAGCGGATACATATTTGAATGTATTTAGAAAAATAAACAAATAGGGGTTCC
GCGCACATTTCCCCGAAAAGTGCCACCTG
