>Addgene plasmid #62654 | pKDsgRNA-ack | addgene partial sequence | sequence record 109281 | pBAD-R 5'-GATTTAATCTGTATCAGG-3'
CGTTTAAACTCAATGATGATGATGATGATGGTCGACGGCGCTATTCAGATCCTCTTCTGAGATGAGTTTT
TGTTCGGGCCCAAGCTTCAAAAAAAGCACCGACTCGGTGCCACTTTTTCAAGTTGATAACGGACTAGCCT
TATTTTAACTTGCTATTTCTAGCTCTAAAACAAAGCCGCTTCCTGTTTATTGTGCTCAGTATCTCTATCA
CTGATAGGGATGTCAATCTCTATCACTGATAGGGAAGAATTCCAGAAATCATCCTTAGCGAAAGCTGATA
ATCTCATGACCAAAATCCCTTAACGTGAGTTTTCGTTCCACTGAGCGTCAGACCCCGTTGATGATACCGC
TGCCTTACTGGGTGCATTAGCCAGTCTGAATGACCTGTCACGGGATAATCCGAAGTGGTCAGACTGGAAA
ATCAGAGGGCAGGAACTGCTGAACAGCAAAAAGTCAGATAGCACCACATAGCAGACCCGCCATAAAACGC
CCTGAGAAGCCCGTGACGGGCTTTTCTTGTATTATGGGTAGTTTCCTTGCATGAATCCATAAAAGGCGCC
TGTAGTGCCATTTACCCCCATTCACTGCCAGAGCCGTGAGCGCAGCGAACTGAATGTCACGAAAAAGACA
GCGACTCAGGTGCCTGATGGTCGGAGACAAAAGGAATATTCAGCGATTT
