>Addgene plasmid #62654 | pKDsgRNA-ack | addgene partial sequence | sequence record 166189 | pBAD-R 5'-GATTTAATCTGTATCAGG-3'
AACTCAATGATGATGATGATGATGGTCGACGGCGCTATTCAGATCCTCTTCTGAGATGAGTTTTTGTTCG
GGCCCAAGCTTCAAAAAAAGCACCGACTCGGTGCCACTTTTTCAAGTTGATAACGGACTAGCCTTATTTT
AACTTGCTATTTCTAGCTCTAAAACAAAGCCGCTTCCTGTTTATTGTGCTCAGTATCTCTATCACTGATA
GGGATGTCAATCTCTATCACTGATAGGGAAGAATTCCAGAAATCATCCTTAGCGAAAGCTGATAATCTCA
TGACCAAAATCCCTTAACGTGAGTTTTCGTTCCACTGAGCGTCAGACCCCGTTGATGATACCGCTGCCTT
ACTGGGTGCATTAGCCAGTCTGAATGACCTGTCACGGGATAATCCGAAGTGGTCAGACTGGAAAATCAGA
GGGCAGGAACTGCTGAACAGCAAAAAGTCAGATAGCACCACATAGCAGACCCGCCATAAAACGCCCTGAG
AAGCCCGTGACGGGCTTTTCTTGTATTATGGGTAGTTTCCTTGCATGAATCCATAAAAGGCGCCTGTAGT
GCCATTTACCCCCATTCACTGCCAGAGCCGTGAGCGCAGCGAACTGAATGTCACGAAAAAGACAGCGACT
CAGGTGCCTGATGGTCGGAGACAAAAGGAATATTCAGCGATTTGCCCGATTGCGGCCGCAACCGAGCTTG
CGAGGGTGCTACTTAAGCCTTTAGGGTTTTAAGGTCTGTTTTGTAGAGGAGCAAACAGCGTTTGCGACAT
CCTTTTGTAATACTGCGGAACTGACTAAAGTAGTGAGTTATACACAGGGCTGGGATCTATTC
